>Addgene plasmid #250416 | pLexM-HsPQLC1(16-271)-FLAG | addgene full sequence | sequence record 498854 | Addgene NGS Result
GTTAAAGAAAAAAATAACACAAAACAAAATATAAAAAAAATCTAACCTCAAGTCAAGGCTTTTCTATGGA
ATAAGGAATGGACAGCAGGGGGCTGTTTCATATACTGATGACCTCTTTATAGCCAACCTTTGTTCATGGC
AGCCAGCATATGGGCATATGTTGCCAAACTCTAAACCAAATACTCATTCTGATGTTTTAAATGATTTGCC
CTCCCATATGTCCTTCCGAGTGAGAGACACAAAAAATTCCAACACACTATTGCAATGAAAATAAATTTCC
TTTATTAGCCAGAAGTCAGATGCTCAAGGGGCTTCATGATGTCCCCATAATTTTTGGCAGAGGGAAAAAG
ATCTCAGTGGTATTTGTGAGCCAGGGCATTGGCCACACCAGCCACCACCTTCTGATAGGCAGCCTGCACC
TGAGGAGTGAATTATCGCGATACTAGTCTCGACTTAATGATGATGGTGATGGTGTTTGTACAATTCATCC
ATACCATGGGTAATACCAGCAGCAGTAACAAATTCTAACAAGACCATGTGGTCTCTCTTTTCGTTTGGAT
CTTTGGATAAGGCAGATTGAGTGGATAAGTAATGGTTGTCTGGTAACAAGACTGGACCATCACCAATTGG
AGTATTTTGTTGATAATGGTCAGCTAATTGAACAGAACCATCTTCAATGTTGTGTCTAATTTTGAAGTTA
ACTTTGATACCATTCTTTTGTTTGTCAGCCATGATGTAAACATTGTGAGAGTTATAGTTGTATTCCAATT
TGTGACCTAAAATGTTACCATCTTCTTTAAAATCAATACCTTTTAATTCGATTCTATTAACTAAGGTATC
ACCTTCAAACTTGACTTCAGCTCTGGTCTTGTAGTTACCGTCATCTTTGAAAAAAATAGTTCTTTCTTGA
ACATAACCTTCTGGCATGGCAGACTTGAAAAAGTCATGTTGTTTCATATGATCTGGGTATCTCGCAAAAC
ATTGAACACCATAACCGAAAGTAGTGACTAAGGTTGGCCATGGAACTGGCAATTTACCAGTAGTACAAAT
AAATTTTAAGGTCAATTTACCGTAAGTAGCGTCACCTTCACCTTCACCGGAGACAGAAAATTTGTGACCA
TTAACATCACCATCTAATTCAACCAAAATTGGGACAACGCCAGTGAATAATTCTTCACCTTTAGAAAATT
GACCTTGAAAATATAAATTTTCCCCCTCGACTTACTTGTCGTCATCGTCTTTGTAGTCCTCGAGCAGAGC
TTTTGTTCCGGTAGGATGCACGGCGTGAGGAGCAGGTTTCTGAGGGTGTCTAGCGAAGGCGTAGGCCTGT
CCGAGAATGGCCAGATCCACCAGGACCTGCAGCAGTCCACACACGCTGAACTGCAGAGGGGCGCCTTTAA
GCAGGAAGTAGGCGGTCTTGAAGGCGTCGCCGCTTGTCCACATCAGCACCATCTTGATGCTCATGCCCTC
TGTGCTCTGGTGTCTGTGGTTCCGGTACAGCTGAGGCACTCCCAGCATAGCCTCTGTCAGCACGGCCAGA
AAGCCCAGGGTTTCCACGAACAGGGCGCTGTCAATGCTCAGGTAGGTGATGTAGCCGGCCACGCCAGTAA
AGGCCAGCACGCACTGCACGTAGTCGCTAAAGCTGGACCACTGCCAGAAGTGGTGAGGATCGAAGTCCAG
GAAGCTTCTCCGAGGGGCGACTTTCACTTCCTCGTCCTTGCTGTCGGCGGCTGTGAAGCTTCTTCTTCTG
GCGTTCAGCTCATTGGCCACGCGCACTTCGGTGCACAGCTTCAGCATCAGCAGCATGGTCAGGATCATGA
TGGCGCTCTGCCACAGCAGAGGGCTCTCGAATCTGCGGCCGAACCAAAACAGGATCCGCAGGATGTTGGC
GACCAGCAGCACCAGGCACACATAGGTGCTAAAGCCGTCGGCGTTCTGGGTCCGTCTGATGTCTCTGTAC
TGGGGCACGTAAGGCACCACTCCGCCAAAAACCATGGCGGCAGCAGCTCCCCAAGACACCAGCATGGTGG
CGAGCTCGGTACCAACGTTGAATTCGGCCTGAGACGGCCGCAATTCTTTGCCAAAATGATGAGACAGCAC
AATAACCAGCACGTTGCCCAGGAGCTGTAGGAAAAAGAAGAAGGCATGAACATGGTTAGCAGAGGCTCTA
GAGCCGCCGGTCACACGCCAGAAGCCGAACCCCGCCCTGCCCCGTCCCCCCCGAAGGCAGCCGTCCCCCC
GCGGACAGCCCCGAGGCTGGAGAGGGAGAAGGGGACGGCGGCGCGGCGACGCACGAAGGCCCTCCCCGCC
CATTTCCTTCCTGCCGGCGCCGCACCGCTTCGCCCCGCGCCCGCTAGAGGGGGTGCGGCGGCGCCTCCCA
GATTTCGGCTCCGCACAGATTTGGGACAAAGGAAGTCCCTGCGCCCTCTCGCACGATTACCATAAAAGGC
AATGGCTGCGGCTCGCCGCGCCTCGACAGCCGCCGGCGCTCCGGGGGCCGCCGCGCCCCTCCCCCGAGCC
CTCCCCGGCCCGAGGCGGCCCCGCCCCGCCCGGCACCCCCACCTGCCGCCACCCCCCGCCCGGCACGGCG
AGCCCCGCGCCACGCCCCGTACGGAGCCCCGCACCCGAAGCCGGGCCGTGCTCAGCAACTCGGGGAGGGG
GGTGCAGGGGGGGTTGCAGCCCGACCGACGCGCCCACACCCCCTGCTCACCCCCCCACGCACACACCCCG
CACGCAGCCTTTGTTCCCCTCGCAGCCCCCCCCGCACCGCGGGGCACCGCCCCCGGCCGCGCTCCCCTCG
CGCACACTGCGGAGCGCACAAAGCCCCGCGCCGCGCCCGCAGCGCTCACAGCCGCCGGGCAGCGCGGAGC
CGCACGCGGCGCTCCCCACGCACACACACACGCACGCACCCCCCGAGCCGCTCCCCCCGCACAAAGGGCC
CTCCCGGAGCCCCTCAAGGCTTTCACGCAGCCACAGAAAAGAAACAAGCCGTCATTAAACCAAGCGCTAA
TTACAGCCCGGAGGAGAAGGGCCGTCCCGCCCGCTCACCTGTGGGAGTAACGCGGTCAGTCAGAGCCGGG
GCGGGCGGCGCGAGGCGGCGGCGGAGCGGGGCACGGGGCGAAGGCAGCGCGCAGCGACTCCCGCCCGCCG
CGCGCTTCGCTTTTTATAGGGCCGCCGCCGCCGCCGCCTCGCCATAAAAGGAAACTTTCGGAGCGCGCCG
CTCTGATTGGCTGCCGCCGCACCTCTCCGCCTCGCCCCGCCCCGCCCCTCGCCCCGCCCCGCCCCGCCTG
GCGCGCGCCCCCCCCCCCCCCCGCCCCCATCGCTGCACAAAATAATTAAAAAATAAATAAATACAAAATT
GGGGGTGGGGAGGGGGGGGAGATGGGGAGAGTGAAGCAGAACGTGGGGCTCACCTCGACCATGGTAATAG
CGATGACTAATACGTAGATGTACTGCCAAGTAGGAAAGTCCCATAAGGTCATGTACTGGGCATAATGCCA
GGCGGGCCATTTACCGTCATTGACGTCAATAGGGGGCGTACTTGGCATATGATACACTTGATGTACTGCC
AAGTGGGCAGTTTACCGTAAATACTCCACCCATTGACGTCAATGGAAAGTCCCTATTGGCGTTACTATGG
GAACATACGTCATTATTGACGTCAATGGGCGGGGGTCGTTGGGCGGTCAGCCAGGCGGGCCATTTACCGT
AAGTTATGTAACGCGGAACTCCATATATGGGCTATGAACTAATGACCCCGTAATTGATTACTATTAATAA
CTAGTCAATAATCAATGTCGACCCAGGTGGCACTTTTCGGGGAAATGTGCGCGGAACCCCTATTTGTTTA
TTTTTCTAAATACATTCAAATATGTATCCGCTCATGAGACAATAACCCTGATAAATGCTTCAATAATATT
GAAAAAGGAAGAGTATGAGTATTCAACATTTCCGTGTCGCCCTTATTCCCTTTTTTGCGGCATTTTGCCT
TCCTGTTTTTGCTCACCCAGAAACGCTGGTGAAAGTAAAAGATGCTGAAGATCAGTTGGGTGCACGAGTG
GGTTACATCGAACTGGATCTCAACAGCGGTAAGATCCTTGAGAGTTTTCGCCCCGAAGAACGTTTTCCAA
TGATGAGCACTTTTAAAGTTCTGCTATGTGGCGCGGTATTATCCCGTATTGACGCCGGGCAAGAGCAACT
CGGTCGCCGCATACACTATTCTCAGAATGACTTGGTTGAGTACTCACCAGTCACAGAAAAGCATCTTACG
GATGGCATGACAGTAAGAGAATTATGCAGTGCTGCCATAACCATGAGTGATAACACTGCGGCCAACTTAC
TTCTGACAACGATCGGAGGACCGAAGGAGCTAACCGCTTTTTTGCACAACATGGGGGATCATGTAACTCG
CCTTGATCGTTGGGAACCGGAGCTGAATGAAGCCATACCAAACGACGAGCGTGACACCACGATGCCTGTA
GCAATGGCAACAACGTTGCGCAAACTATTAACTGGCGAACTACTTACTCTAGCTTCCCGGCAACAATTAA
TAGACTGGATGGAGGCGGATAAAGTTGCAGGACCACTTCTGCGCTCGGCCCTTCCGGCTGGCTGGTTTAT
TGCTGATAAATCTGGAGCCGGTGAGCGTGGGTCTCGCGGTATCATTGCAGCACTGGGGCCAGATGGTAAG
CCCTCCCGTATCGTAGTTATCTACACGACGGGGAGTCAGGCAACTATGGATGAACGAAATAGACAGATCG
CTGAGATAGGTGCCTCACTGATTAAGCATTGGTAACTGTCAGACCAAGTTTACTCATATATACTTTAGAT
TGATTTAAAACTTCATTTTTAATTTAAAAGGATCTAGGTGAAGATCCTTTTTGATAATCTCATGACCAAA
ATCCCTTAACGTGAGTTTTCGTTCCACTGAGCGTCAGACCCCGTAGAAAAGATCAAAGGATCTTCTTGAG
ATCCTTTTTTTCTGCGCGTAATCTGCTGCTTGCAAACAAAAAAACCACCGCTACCAGCGGTGGTTTGTTT
GCCGGATCAAGAGCTACCAACTCTTTTTCCGAAGGTAACTGGCTTCAGCAGAGCGCAGATACCAAATACT
GTTCTTCTAGTGTAGCCGTAGTTAGGCCACCACTTCAAGAACTCTGTAGCACCGCCTACATACCTCGCTC
TGCTAATCCTGTTACCAGTGGCTGCTGCCAGTGGCGATAAGTCGTGTCTTACCGGGTTGGACTCAAGACG
ATAGTTACCGGATAAGGCGCAGCGGTCGGGCTGAACGGGGGGTTCGTGCACACAGCCCAGCTTGGAGCGA
ACGACCTACACCGAACTGAGATACCTACAGCGTGAGCTATGAGAAAGCGCCACGCTTCCCGAAGGGAGAA
AGGCGGACAGGTATCCGGTAAGCGGCAGGGTCGGAACAGGAGAGCGCACGAGGGAGCTTCCAGGGGGAAA
CGCCTGGTATCTTTATAGTCCTGTCGGGTTTCGCCACCTCTGACTTGAGCGTCGATTTTTGTGATGCTCG
TCAGGGGGGCGGAGCCTATGGAAAAACGCCAGCAACGCGGCCTTTTTACGGTTCCTGGCCTTTTGCTGGC
CTTTTGCTCACATGTTCTTTCCTGCGTTATCCCCTGATTCTGTGGATAACCGTATTACCGCCTTTGAGTG
AGCTGATACCGCTCGCCGCAGCCGAACGACCGAGCGCAGCGAGTCAGTGAGCGAGGAAGCGGAAGAGCGC
CCAATACGCAAACCGCCTCTCCCCGCGCGTTGGCCGATTCATTAATGCAGCGGATCGATCCGCTGGCACG
ACAGGTTTCCCGACTGGAAAGCGGGCAGTGAGCGCAACGCAATTAATGTGAGTTAGCTCACTCATTAGGC
ACCCCAGGCTTTACACTTTATGCTTCCGGCTCGTATGTTGTGTGGAATTGTGAGCGGATAACAATTTCAC
ACAGGAAACAGCTATGACCATGATTACGCCAAGCTTGGGCTGCAGGTCGAGGGATCTCCATAAGAGAAGA
GGGACAGCTATGACTGGGAGTAGTCAGGAGAGGAGGAAAAATCTGGCTAGTAAAACATGTAAGGAAAATT
TTAGGGAT
Features (pLannotate 1.2.2; 16 found; start..end, strand, type, name):
    231..286     -  polyA_signal   β-globin poly(A) signal: rabbit β-globin polyadenylation signal (Gil and Proudfoot, 1987)
    357..431     -  CDS            HBB (fragment): HBB_PONPY - Experimental evidence at transcript level: Swiss-Prot protein existence level 2. Involved in oxygen transport from the lung to the various peripheral tissues. From Pongo pygmaeus (Bornean orangutan).
    475..1185    -  CDS            GFPmut3: GFPmut3 is a basic (constitutively fluorescent) green fluorescent protein published in 1996, derived from Aequorea victoria. It is reported to be a very rapidly-maturing weak dimer.
   1229..1250    -  CDS            3xFLAG (fragment): three tandem FLAG® epitope tags
   1255..2022    -  CDS            SLC66A2 (fragment): S66A2_HUMAN - Also known as PQLC1 Experimental evidence at protein level: Swiss-Prot protein existence level 1. From Homo sapiens (Human).
   2050..2127    -  CDS            HBB (fragment): HBB_LEPEU - Experimental evidence at protein level: Swiss-Prot protein existence level 1. Involved in oxygen transport from the lung to the various peripheral tissues. From Lepus europaeus (European hare).
   2125..3141    -  intron         chimeric intron: chimera between introns from chicken β-actin and rabbit β-globin
   3142..3418    -  promoter       chicken β-actin promoter: No description available
   3420..3799    -  enhancer       CMV enhancer: human cytomegalovirus immediate early enhancer
   3830..3934    +  promoter       AmpR promoter: bla
   3935..4795    +  CDS            AmpR: β-lactamase; bla; confers resistance to ampicillin, carbenicillin, and related antibiotics
   4966..5554    +  rep_origin     ori: high-copy-number ColE1/pMB1/pBR322/pUC origin of replication
   5737..5838    +  CDS            lacI (fragment): LACI_ECOLI - Experimental evidence at protein level: Swiss-Prot protein existence level 1. Repressor of the lactose operon. Binds allolactose as an inducer. From Escherichia coli (strain K12).
   5854..5875    +  protein_bind   CAP binding site: CAP binding activates transcription in the presence of cAMP. E. coli catabolite activator protein
   5890..5920    +  promoter       lac promoter: promoter for the E. coli lac operon
   5928..5944    +  protein_bind   lac operator: The lac repressor binds to the lac operator to inhibit transcription in E. coli. This inhibition can be relieved by adding lactose or isopropyl-β-D-thiogalactopyranoside (IPTG). lac repressor encoded by lacI
