[The description below was written by a language model from this plasmid's Addgene catalogue record and pLannotate feature annotations shown in this document.]
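Description:
pLexM-HsPQLC1(16-271)-FLAG is a mammalian expression plasmid built on the pLexM backbone, designed to produce an N-terminally truncated form of human PQLC1 (now designated SLC66A2) in mammalian cells. It is propagated in E. coli as a high-copy plasmid through a ColE1/pUC-type origin and is selected with ampicillin via the β-lactamase gene under its own promoter. Remnants of the lac region (a lacI fragment, CAP binding site, lac promoter and operator) are also annotated and appear to be carry-over from the cloning vector lineage rather than functional parts of the expression unit. The record lists no mammalian selection marker, which fits use by transient transfection.

The expression cassette is a CAG-type arrangement: the CMV immediate-early enhancer, the chicken β-actin promoter and a chimeric chicken β-actin/rabbit β-globin intron drive strong constitutive transcription, which is terminated by the rabbit β-globin polyadenylation signal. The short HBB fragments flagging either side of the insert are likely β-globin-derived exon sequences belonging to this cassette. The 771 bp insert, cloned between SacI and XhoI, encodes residues 16–271 of PQLC1 with a new start codon replacing the deleted first 15 residues, followed by a C-terminal FLAG epitope supplied by the backbone for detection or affinity purification. The feature table additionally annotates a GFPmut3-like coding sequence on the same strand downstream of the FLAG tag. The catalogue entry does not mention GFP, and the record does not show whether it is in frame with the PQLC1-FLAG fusion or separated from it by a stop codon, so this should be checked against the sequence.
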