Addgene plasmid #250416: pLexM-HsPQLC1(16-271)-FLAG
Purpose: Expression of C-terminally FLAG-Tagged, N-Terminally Truncated (?1-15) HsPQLC1 in Mammalian Cells
Depositing lab: Simon Newstead. Depositing organization: University of Oxford.
Backbone
  Vector backbone: pLexM
  Backbone manufacturer: Edith Yvonne Jones (Addgene # 99844)
  Vector type: Mammalian Expression
Growth in bacteria
  Bacterial resistance: Ampicillin, 100 μg/mL
  Growth temperature: 37°C
  Growth strain: DH5alpha
  Copy number: High Copy
Gene/Insert
  Gene/Insert name: PQLC1
  Species: H. sapiens (human)
  Insert size (bp): 771
  Mutation: Δ1-15 (new Start codon added)
  Entrez Gene: SLC66A2 (a.k.a. PQLC1)
  Promoter: Chicken-beta-actin promoter/CMV Enhancer
  Tag / fusion protein: FLAG (C terminal on backbone)
  Cloning method: Restriction Enzyme; 5′ cloning site SacI (unknown if destroyed); 3′ cloning site XhoI (unknown if destroyed)
  Sequencing primers: 5′ GCTGGTTGTTGTGCTGTCTCATC; 3′ ATCACCATCTAATTCAACCAA
Terms and licenses: Academic/Nonprofit Terms; Industry Terms: Not Available to Industry
How to cite: pLexM-HsPQLC1(16-271)-FLAG was a gift from Simon Newstead (Addgene plasmid # 250416 ; http://n2t.net/addgene:250416 ; RRID:Addgene_250416)
