>Addgene plasmid #250416 | pLexM-HsPQLC1(16-271)-FLAG | depositor partial sequence | sequence record 494110 | Insert (Including Backbone Tag & Stop)
ATGCTGGTGTCTTGGGGAGCTGCTGCCGCCATGGTTTTTGGCGGAGTGGTGCCTTACGTGCCCCAGTACA
GAGACATCAGACGGACCCAGAACGCCGACGGCTTTAGCACCTATGTGTGCCTGGTGCTGCTGGTCGCCAA
CATCCTGCGGATCCTGTTTTGGTTCGGCCGCAGATTCGAGAGCCCTCTGCTGTGGCAGAGCGCCATCATG
ATCCTGACCATGCTGCTGATGCTGAAGCTGTGCACCGAAGTGCGCGTGGCCAATGAGCTGAACGCCAGAA
GAAGAAGCTTCACAGCCGCCGACAGCAAGGACGAGGAAGTGAAAGTCGCCCCTCGGAGAAGCTTCCTGGA
CTTCGATCCTCACCACTTCTGGCAGTGGTCCAGCTTTAGCGACTACGTGCAGTGCGTGCTGGCCTTTACT
GGCGTGGCCGGCTACATCACCTACCTGAGCATTGACAGCGCCCTGTTCGTGGAAACCCTGGGCTTTCTGG
CCGTGCTGACAGAGGCTATGCTGGGAGTGCCTCAGCTGTACCGGAACCACAGACACCAGAGCACAGAGGG
CATGAGCATCAAGATGGTGCTGATGTGGACAAGCGGCGACGCCTTCAAGACCGCCTACTTCCTGCTTAAA
GGCGCCCCTCTGCAGTTCAGCGTGTGTGGACTGCTGCAGGTCCTGGTGGATCTGGCCATTCTCGGACAGG
CCTACGCCTTCGCTAGACACCCTCAGAAACCTGCTCCTCACGCCGTGCATCCTACCGGAACAAAAGCTCT
GCTCGAGGACTACAAAGACGATGACGACAAGTAA
